Addgene plasmid #128763: pU6-sgRNA EF1Alpha-puro-T2A-BFP.DIS3L2-2
Purpose: Expresses DIS3L2 gRNA for CRISPRi
Depositing lab: David Bartel. Depositing organization: Whitehead Institute for Biomedical Research. Publication: A Network of Noncoding Regulatory RNAs Acts in the Mammalian Brain. Kleaveland B, Shi CY, Stefano J, Bartel DP. Cell. 2018 Jul 12;174(2):350-362.e17. doi: 10.1016/j.cell.2018.05.022. Epub 2018 Jun 7. PubMed 29887379.
Backbone
  Vector backbone: pSICO derivative
  Backbone size w/o insert (bp): 8888
  Total vector size (bp): 8888
  Vector type: Mammalian Expression, Lentiviral, CRISPR
  Selectable markers: Puromycin
Growth in bacteria
  Bacterial resistance: Ampicillin, 100 μg/mL
  Growth temperature: 30°C
  Growth strain: NEB Stable
  Copy number: Low Copy
Gene/Insert
  Gene/Insert name: DIS3L2 sgRNA #2
  gRNA/shRNA sequence: GCCTCACCGTTTCTCCCCGG
  Species: H. sapiens (human)
  Entrez Gene: DIS3L2 (a.k.a. FAM6A, PRLMNS, hDIS3L2)
  Promoter: mU6
  Cloning method: Restriction Enzyme; 5′ cloning site BstXI (not destroyed); 3′ cloning site BlpI (not destroyed)
  Sequencing primers: 5′ mU6-F
Terms and licenses: Academic/Nonprofit Terms; Industry Terms: Not Available to Industry
How to cite: pU6-sgRNA EF1Alpha-puro-T2A-BFP.DIS3L2-2 was a gift from David Bartel (Addgene plasmid # 128763 ; http://n2t.net/addgene:128763 ; RRID:Addgene_128763)
