[The description below was written by a language model from this plasmid's Addgene catalogue record and pLannotate feature annotations shown in this document.]
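Description:
pU6-sgRNA EF1Alpha-puro-T2A-BFP.DIS3L2-2 is a lentiviral single-guide RNA expression plasmid built on a pSICO-derived backbone of roughly 8.9 kb, made to knock down human DIS3L2 by CRISPR interference. It is maintained in bacteria through a ColE1/pUC-type origin and an ampicillin resistance gene. The catalogue lists it as low copy and grown in a recombination-reduced strain, as is common for plasmids carrying repeated LTR sequences.

The transfer cassette begins with a CMV enhancer/promoter fused to a truncated HIV-1 5' LTR, which drives production of the viral genomic RNA in packaging cells. It is followed by the Ψ packaging signal with a partial gag sequence, the Rev response element for nuclear export, and the cPPT/CTS. According to the catalogue, a mouse U6 promoter transcribes the second DIS3L2-targeting guide, cloned between BstXI and BlpI sites. The automated annotation does not label this promoter, but it does detect the S. pyogenes guide scaffold as a tracrRNA fragment.

Downstream, an EF-1α promoter expresses puromycin N-acetyltransferase and TagBFP. The plasmid name indicates the two are linked by a T2A peptide, so transduced cells can be both drug-selected and tracked by blue fluorescence. Two loxP sites flank the region containing the guide scaffold and the marker cassette, a feature inherited from the pSICO design that would in principle allow Cre-mediated excision. A WPRE enhances transcript expression, and the cassette ends with a nef fragment and a 3' LTR.

The plasmid encodes no Cas9, so a dCas9-based repressor for CRISPRi must be supplied separately in the target cells.
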