Features (pLannotate 1.2.2; 23 found; start..end, strand, type, name):
     77..380     +  enhancer       CMV enhancer: human cytomegalovirus immediate early enhancer
    381..580     +  promoter       CMV promoter: human cytomegalovirus (CMV) immediate early promoter
    598..778     +  LTR            5' LTR (truncated): truncated 5' long terminal repeat (LTR) from HIV-1
    825..950     +  misc_feature   HIV-1 Ψ: packaging signal of human immunodeficiency virus type 1
    934..1272    +  CDS            HIV-1 gag (fragment): gag protein from human immunodeficiency virus 1; gag
   1447..1680    +  misc_feature   RRE: The Rev response element (RRE) of HIV-1 allows for Rev-dependent mRNA export from the nucleus to the cytoplasm.
   2057..2157    +  CDS            Rev (fragment): human immunodeficiency virus 1 (HIV-1) Rev protein; rev; enhances nuclear export of unspliced and incompletely spliced viral mRNAs
   2207..2324    +  misc_feature   cPPT/CTS: central polypurine tract and central termination sequence of HIV-1
   2577..2610    +  protein_bind   loxP: Cre-mediated recombination occurs in the 8-bp core sequence (GCATACAT). Cre recombinase
   2735..2802    +  misc_RNA       tracrRNA (fragment): trans-activating CRISPR RNA for the Streptococcus pyogenes CRISPR/Cas9 system
   2867..4038    +  promoter       EF-1α promoter: strong constitutive promoter for human elongation factor EF-1α
   4050..4646    +  CDS            PuroR: puromycin N-acetyltransferase; pac from Streptomyces alboniger; confers resistance to puromycin
   4722..5420    +  CDS            TagBFP: monomeric blue fluorescent protein mammalian codon-optimized
   5440..5473    +  protein_bind   loxP: Cre-mediated recombination occurs in the 8-bp core sequence (GCATACAT). Cre recombinase
   5506..5529    +  misc_feature   MCS (fragment): pBluescript multiple cloning site
   5529..6117    +  misc_feature   WPRE: woodchuck hepatitis virus posttranscriptional regulatory element
   6118..6137    +  misc_feature   MCS (fragment): pBluescript multiple cloning site
   6139..6639    +  CDS            nef (fragment): NEF_HV1LA - Experimental evidence at protein level: Swiss-Prot protein existence level 1. Extracellular Nef protein targets CD4(+) T-lymphocytes for apoptosis by interacting with CXCR4 surface receptors. From Human immunodeficiency virus type 1 group M subtype B (isolate Lai) (HIV-1).
   6646..6826    +  LTR            5' LTR (truncated): truncated 5' long terminal repeat (LTR) from HIV-1
   6888..7476    -  rep_origin     ori: high-copy-number ColE1/pMB1/pBR322/pUC origin of replication
   7647..8507    -  CDS            AmpR: β-lactamase; bla; confers resistance to ampicillin, carbenicillin, and related antibiotics
   8508..8612    -  promoter       AmpR promoter: bla
   8671..8723    -  misc_feature   bom (fragment): basis of mobility region from pBR322
>Addgene plasmid #128763 | pU6-sgRNA EF1Alpha-puro-T2A-BFP.DIS3L2-2 | addgene full sequence | sequence record 254168 | Addgene NGS Result
GACATTGATTATTGACTAGTTATTAATAGTAATCAATTACGGAGTCATTAGTTCATAGCCCATATATGGA
GTTCCGCGTTACATAACTTACGGTAAATGGCCCGCCTGGCTGACCGCCCAACGACCCCCGCCCATTGACG
TCAATAATGACGTATGTTCCCATAGTAACGCCAATAGGGACTTTCCATTGACGTCAATGGGTGGAGTATT
TACGGTAAACTGCCCACTTGGCAGTACATCAAGTGTATCATATGCCAAGTACGCCCCCTATTGACGTCAA
TGACGGTAAATGGCCCGCCTGGCATTATGCCCAGTACATGACCTTATGGGACTTTCCTACTTGGCAGTAC
ATCTACGTATTAGTCATCGCTATTACCATGGTGATGCGGTTTTGGCAGTACATCAATGGGCGTGGATAGC
GGTTTGACTCACGGGGATTTCCAAGTCTCCACCCCATTGACGTCAATGGGAGTTTGTTTTGGCACCAAAA
TCAACGGGACTTTCCAAAATGTCGTAACAACTCCGCCCCATTGACGCAAATGGGCGGTAGGCGTGTACGG
TGGGAGGTCTATATAAGCAGCGCGTTTTGCCTGTACTGGGTCTCTCTGGTTAGACCAGATCTGAGCCTGG
GAGCTCTCTGGCTAACTAGGGAACCCACTGCTTAAGCCTCAATAAAGCTTGCCTTGAGTGCTTCAAGTAG
TGTGTGCCCGTCTGTTGTGTGACTCTGGTAACTAGAGATCCCTCAGACCCTTTTAGTCAGTGTGGAAAAT
CTCTAGCAGTGGCGCCCGAACAGGGACTTGAAAGCGAAAGGGAAACCAGAGGAGCTCTCTCGACGCAGGA
CTCGGCTTGCTGAAGCGCGCACGGCAAGAGGCGAGGGGCGGCGACTGGTGAGTACGCCAAAAATTTTGAC
TAGCGGAGGCTAGAAGGAGAGAGATGGGTGCGAGAGCGTCAGTATTAAGCGGGGGAGAATTAGATCGCGA
TGGGAAAAAATTCGGTTAAGGCCAGGGGGAAAGAAAAAATATAAATTAAAACATATAGTATGGGCAAGCA
GGGAGCTAGAACGATTCGCAGTTAATCCTGGCCTGTTAGAAACATCAGAAGGCTGTAGACAAATACTGGG
ACAGCTACAACCATCCCTTCAGACAGGATCAGAAGAACTTAGATCATTATATAATACAGTAGCAACCCTC
TATTGTGTGCATCAAAGGATAGAGATAAAAGACACCAAGGAAGCTTTAGACAAGATAGAGGAAGAGCAAA
ACAAAAGTAAGACCACCGCACAGCAAGCGGCCGGCCGCTGATCTTCAGACCTGGAGGAGGAGATATGAGG
GACAATTGGAGAAGTGAATTATATAAATATAAAGTAGTAAAAATTGAACCATTAGGAGTAGCACCCACCA
AGGCAAAGAGAAGAGTGGTGCAGAGAGAAAAAAGAGCAGTGGGAATAGGAGCTTTGTTCCTTGGGTTCTT
GGGAGCAGCAGGAAGCACTATGGGCGCAGCGTCAATGACGCTGACGGTACAGGCCAGACAATTATTGTCT
GGTATAGTGCAGCAGCAGAACAATTTGCTGAGGGCTATTGAGGCGCAACAGCATCTGTTGCAACTCACAG
TCTGGGGCATCAAGCAGCTCCAGGCAAGAATCCTGGCTGTGGAAAGATACCTAAAGGATCAACAGCTCCT
GGGGATTTGGGGTTGCTCTGGAAAACTCATTTGCACCACTGCTGTGCCTTGGAATGCTAGTTGGAGTAAT
AAATCTCTGGAACAGATTTGGAATCACACGACCTGGATGGAGTGGGACAGAGAAATTAACAATTACACAA
GCTTAATACACTCCTTAATTGAAGAATCGCAAAACCAGCAAGAAAAGAATGAACAAGAATTATTGGAATT
AGATAAATGGGCAAGTTTGTGGAATTGGTTTAACATAACAAATTGGCTGTGGTATATAAAATTATTCATA
ATGATAGTAGGAGGCTTGGTAGGTTTAAGAATAGTTTTTGCTGTACTTTCTATAGTGAATAGAGTTAGGC
AGGGATATTCACCATTATCGTTTCAGACCCACCTCCCAACCCCGAGGGGACCCGACAGGCCCGAAGGAAT
AGAAGAAGAAGGTGGAGAGAGAGACAGAGACAGATCCATTCGATTAGTGAACGGATCGGCACTGCGTGCG
CCAATTCTGCAGACAAATGGCAGTATTCATCCACAATTTTAAAAGAAAAGGGGGGATTGGGGGGTACAGT
GCAGGGGAAAGAATAGTAGACATAATAGCAACAGACATACAAACTAAAGAATTACAAAAACAAATTACAA
AAATTCAAAATTTTCGGGTTTATTACAGGGACAGCAGAGATCCAGTTTGGTTAGTACCGGGCCCGCTCTA
GAGATCCGACGCGCCATCTCTAGGCCCGCGCCGGCCCCCTCGCACGGACTTGTGGGAGAAGCTCGGCTAC
TCCCCTGCCCCGGTTAATTTGCATATAATATTTCCTAGTAACTATAGAGGCTTAATGTGCGATAAAAGAC
AGATAATCTGTTCTTTTTAATACTAGCTACATTTTACATGATAGGCTTGGATTTCTATAACTTCGTATAG
CATACATTATACGAAGTTATAAACAGCACAAAAGGAAACTCACCCTAACTGTAAAGTAATTGTGTGTTTT
GAGACTATAAGTATCCCTTGGAGAACCACCTTGTTGGCCTCACCGTTTCTCCCCGGGTTTAAGAGCTAAG
CTGGAAACAGCATAGCAAGTTTAAATAAGGCTAGTCCGTTATCAACTTGAAAAAGTGGCACCGAGTCGGT
GCTTTTTTTCTCGAGTACTAGGATCCATTAGGCGGCCGCGTGGATAACCGTATTACCGCCATGCATGTGC
CCGTCAGTGGGCAGAGCGCACATCGCCCACAGTCCCCGAGAAGTTGGGGGGAGGGGTCGGCAATTGAACC
GGTGCCTAGAGAAGGTGGCGCGGGGTAAACTGGGAAAGTGATGTCGTGTACTGGCTCCGCCTTTTTCCCG
AGGGTGGGGGAGAACCGTATATAAGTGCAGTAGTCGCCGTGAACGTTCTTTTTCGCAACGGGTTTGCCGC
CAGAACACAGGTAAGTGCCGTGTGTGGTTCCCGCGGGCCTGGCCTCTTTACGGGTTATGGCCCTTGCGTG
CCTTGAATTACTTCCACCTGGCTGCAGTACGTGATTCTTGATCCCGAGCTTCGGGTTGGAAGTGGGTGGG
AGAGTTCGAGGCCTTGCGCTTAAGGAGCCCCTTCGCCTCGTGCTTGAGTTGAGGCCTGGCCTGGGCGCTG
GGGCCGCCGCGTGCGAATCTGGTGGCACCTTCGCGCCTGTCTCGCTGCTTTCGATAAGTCTCTAGCCATT
TAAAATTTTTGATGACCTGCTGCGACGCTTTTTTTCTGGCAAGATAGTCTTGTAAATGCGGGCCAAGATC
TGCACACTGGTATTTCGGTTTTTGGGGCCGCGGGCGGCGACGGGGCCCGTGCGTCCCAGCGCACATGTTC
GGCGAGGCGGGGCCTGCGAGCGCGGCCACCGAGAATCGGACGGGGGTAGTCTCAAGCTGGCCGGCCTGCT
CTGGTGCCTGGCCTCGCGCCGCCGTGTATCGCCCCGCCCTGGGCGGCAAGGCTGGCCCGGTCGGCACCAG
TTGCGTGAGCGGAAAGATGGCCGCTTCCCGGCCCTGCTGCAGGGAGCTCAAAATGGAGGACGCGGCGCTC
GGGAGAGCGGGCGGGTGAGTCACCCACACAAAGGAAAAGGGCCTTTCCGTCCTCAGCCGTCGCTTCATGT
GACTCCACGGAGTACCGGGCGCCGTCCAGGCACCTCGATTAGTTCTCGCGCTTTTGGAGTACGTCGTCTT
TAGGTTGGGGGGAGGGGTTTTATGCGATGGAGTTTCCCCACACTGAGTGGGTGGAGACTGAAGTTAGGCC
AGCTTGGCACTTGATGTAATTCTCCTTGGAATTTGCCCTTTTTGAGTTTGGATCTTGGTTCATTCTCAAG
CCTCAGACAGTGGTTCAAAGTTTTTTTCTTCCATTTCAGGTGTCGTGAGCTAGCCCACCATGACCGAGTA
CAAGCCCACGGTGCGCCTCGCCACCCGCGACGACGTCCCCCGGGCCGTACGCACCCTCGCCGCCGCGTTC
GCCGACTACCCCGCCACGCGCCACACCGTCGACCCGGACCGCCACATCGAGCGGGTCACCGAGCTGCAAG
AACTCTTCCTCACGCGCGTCGGGCTCGACATCGGCAAGGTGTGGGTCGCGGACGACGGCGCCGCGGTGGC
GGTCTGGACCACGCCGGAGAGCGTCGAAGCGGGGGCGGTGTTCGCCGAGATCGGCCCGCGCATGGCCGAG
TTGAGCGGTTCCCGGCTGGCCGCGCAGCAACAGATGGAAGGCCTCCTGGCGCCGCACCGGCCCAAGGAGC
CCGCGTGGTTCCTGGCCACCGTCGGCGTCTCGCCCGACCACCAGGGCAAGGGTCTGGGCAGCGCCGTCGT
GCTCCCCGGAGTGGAGGCGGCCGAGCGCGCCGGGGTGCCCGCCTTCCTGGAGACCTCCGCGCCCCGCAAC
CTCCCCTTCTACGAGCGGCTCGGCTTCACCGTCACCGCCGACGTCGAGGTGCCCGAAGGACCGCGCACCT
GGTGCATGACCCGCAAGCCCGGTGCCGGATCGGGAGAGGGCAGAGGAAGTCTGCTAACATGCGGTGACGT
CGAGGAGAATCCTGGCCCACCGGTCGCCACCAGCGAGCTGATTAAGGAGAACATGCACATGAAGCTGTAC
ATGGAGGGCACCGTGGACAACCATCACTTCAAGTGCACATCCGAGGGCGAAGGCAAGCCCTACGAGGGCA
CCCAGACCATGAGAATCAAGGTGGTCGAGGGCGGCCCTCTCCCCTTCGCCTTCGACATCCTGGCTACTAG
CTTCCTCTACGGCAGCAAGACCTTCATCAACCACACCCAGGGCATCCCCGACTTCTTCAAGCAGTCCTTC
CCTGAGGGCTTCACATGGGAGAGAGTCACCACATACGAAGACGGGGGCGTGCTGACCGCTACCCAGGACA
CCAGCCTCCAGGACGGCTGCCTCATCTACAACGTCAAGATCAGAGGGGTGAACTTCACATCCAACGGCCC
TGTGATGCAGAAGAAAACACTCGGCTGGGAGGCCTTCACCGAGACGCTGTACCCCGCTGACGGCGGCCTG
GAAGGCAGAAACGACATGGCCCTGAAGCTCGTGGGCGGGAGCCATCTGATCGCAAACATCAAGACCACAT
ATAGATCCAAGAAACCCGCTAAGAACCTCAAGATGCCTGGCGTCTACTATGTGGACTACAGACTGGAAAG
AATCAAGGAGGCCAACAACGAGACCTACGTCGAGCAGCACGAGGTGGCAGTGGCCAGATACTGCGACCTC
CCTAGCAAACTGGGGCACAAGCTTAATTAAGAATTCGTCGAGGGACCTAATAACTTCGTATAGCATACAT
TATACGAAGTTATACATGTTTAAGGGTTCCGGTTCCACTAGGTACAATTCGATATCAAGCTTATCGATAA
TCAACCTCTGGATTACAAAATTTGTGAAAGATTGACTGGTATTCTTAACTATGTTGCTCCTTTTACGCTA
TGTGGATACGCTGCTTTAATGCCTTTGTATCATGCTATTGCTTCCCGTATGGCTTTCATTTTCTCCTCCT
TGTATAAATCCTGGTTGCTGTCTCTTTATGAGGAGTTGTGGCCCGTTGTCAGGCAACGTGGCGTGGTGTG
CACTGTGTTTGCTGACGCAACCCCCACTGGTTGGGGCATTGCCACCACCTGTCAGCTCCTTTCCGGGACT
TTCGCTTTCCCCCTCCCTATTGCCACGGCGGAACTCATCGCCGCCTGCCTTGCCCGCTGCTGGACAGGGG
CTCGGCTGTTGGGCACTGACAATTCCGTGGTGTTGTCGGGGAAATCATCGTCCTTTCCTTGGCTGCTCGC
CTGTGTTGCCACCTGGATTCTGCGCGGGACGTCCTTCTGCTACGTCCCTTCGGCCCTCAATCCAGCGGAC
CTTCCTTCCCGCGGCCTGCTGCCGGCTCTGCGGCCTCTTCCGCGTCTTCGCCTTCGCCCTCAGACGAGTC
GGATCTCCCTTTGGGCCGCCTCCCCGCATCGATACCGTCGACCTCGATCGAGACCTAGAAAAACATGGAG
CAATCACAAGTAGCAATACAGCAGCTACCAATGCTGATTGTGCCTGGCTAGAAGCACAAGAGGAGGAGGA
GGTGGGTTTTCCAGTCACACCTCAGGTACCTTTAAGACCAATGACTTACAAGGCAGCTGTAGATCTTAGC
CACTTTTTAAAAGAAAAGGGGGGACTGGAAGGGCTAATTCACTCCCAACGAAGACAAGATATCCTTGATC
TGTGGATCTACCACACACAAGGCTACTTCCCTGATTGGCAGAACTACACACCAGGGCCAGGGATCAGATA
TCCACTGACCTTTGGATGGTGCTACAAGCTAGTACCAGTTGAGCAAGAGAAGGTAGAAGAAGCCAATGAA
GGAGAGAACACCCGCTTGTTACACCCTGTGAGCCTGCATGGGATGGATGACCCGGAGAGAGAAGTATTAG
AGTGGAGGTTTGACAGCCGCCTAGCATTTCATCACATGGCCCGAGAGCTGCATCCGGACTGTACTGGGTC
TCTCTGGTTAGACCAGATCTGAGCCTGGGAGCTCTCTGGCTAACTAGGGAACCCACTGCTTAAGCCTCAA
TAAAGCTTGCCTTGAGTGCTTCAAGTAGTGTGTGCCCGTCTGTTGTGTGACTCTGGTAACTAGAGATCCC
TCAGACCCTTTTAGTCAGTGTGGAAAATCTCTAGCAGCATGTGAGCAAAAGGCCAGCAAAAGGCCAGGAA
CCGTAAAAAGGCCGCGTTGCTGGCGTTTTTCCATAGGCTCCGCCCCCCTGACGAGCATCACAAAAATCGA
CGCTCAAGTCAGAGGTGGCGAAACCCGACAGGACTATAAAGATACCAGGCGTTTCCCCCTGGAAGCTCCC
TCGTGCGCTCTCCTGTTCCGACCCTGCCGCTTACCGGATACCTGTCCGCCTTTCTCCCTTCGGGAAGCGT
GGCGCTTTCTCATAGCTCACGCTGTAGGTATCTCAGTTCGGTGTAGGTCGTTCGCTCCAAGCTGGGCTGT
GTGCACGAACCCCCCGTTCAGCCCGACCGCTGCGCCTTATCCGGTAACTATCGTCTTGAGTCCAACCCGG
TAAGACACGACTTATCGCCACTGGCAGCAGCCACTGGTAACAGGATTAGCAGAGCGAGGTATGTAGGCGG
TGCTACAGAGTTCTTGAAGTGGTGGCCTAACTACGGCTACACTAGAAGAACAGTATTTGGTATCTGCGCT
CTGCTGAAGCCAGTTACCTTCGGAAAAAGAGTTGGTAGCTCTTGATCCGGCAAACAAACCACCGCTGGTA
GCGGTGGTTTTTTTGTTTGCAAGCAGCAGATTACGCGCAGAAAAAAAGGATCTCAAGAAGATCCTTTGAT
CTTTTCTACGGGGTCTGACGCTCAGTGGAACGAAAACTCACGTTAAGGGATTTTGGTCATGAGATTATCA
AAAAGGATCTTCACCTAGATCCTTTTAAATTAAAAATGAAGTTTTAAATCAATCTAAAGTATATATGAGT
AAACTTGGTCTGACAGTTACCAATGCTTAATCAGTGAGGCACCTATCTCAGCGATCTGTCTATTTCGTTC
ATCCATAGTTGCCTGACTCCCCGTCGTGTAGATAACTACGATACGGGAGGGCTTACCATCTGGCCCCAGT
GCTGCAATGATACCGCGAGACCCACGCTCACCGGCTCCAGATTTATCAGCAATAAACCAGCCAGCCGGAA
GGGCCGAGCGCAGAAGTGGTCCTGCAACTTTATCCGCCTCCATCCAGTCTATTAATTGTTGCCGGGAAGC
TAGAGTAAGTAGTTCGCCAGTTAATAGTTTGCGCAACGTTGTTGCCATTGCTACAGGCATCGTGGTGTCA
CGCTCGTCGTTTGGTATGGCTTCATTCAGCTCCGGTTCCCAACGATCAAGGCGAGTTACATGATCCCCCA
TGTTGTGCAAAAAAGCGGTTAGCTCCTTCGGTCCTCCGATCGTTGTCAGAAGTAAGTTGGCCGCAGTGTT
ATCACTCATGGTTATGGCAGCACTGCATAATTCTCTTACTGTCATGCCATCCGTAAGATGCTTTTCTGTG
ACTGGTGAGTACTCAACCAAGTCATTCTGAGAATAGTGTATGCGGCGACCGAGTTGCTCTTGCCCGGCGT
CAATACGGGATAATACCGCGCCACATAGCAGAACTTTAAAAGTGCTCATCATTGGAAAACGTTCTTCGGG
GCGAAAACTCTCAAGGATCTTACCGCTGTTGAGATCCAGTTCGATGTAACCCACTCGTGCACCCAACTGA
TCTTCAGCATCTTTTACTTTCACCAGCGTTTCTGGGTGAGCAAAAACAGGAAGGCAAAATGCCGCAAAAA
AGGGAATAAGGGCGACACGGAAATGTTGAATACTCATACTCTTCCTTTTTCAATATTATTGAAGCATTTA
TCAGGGTTATTGTCTCATGAGCGGATACATATTTGAATGTATTTAGAAAAATAAACAAATAGGGGTTCCG
CGCACATTTCCCCGAAAAGTGCCACCTGACGTCGACGGATCGGGAGATCTCCCGATCCCCTATGGTGCAC
TCTCAGTACAATCTGCTCTGATGCCGCATAGTTAAGCCAGTATCTGCTCCCTGCTTGTGTGTTGGAGGTC
GCTGAGTAGTGCGCGAGCAAAATTTAAGCTACAACAAGGCAAGGCTTGACCGACAATTGCATGAAGAATC
TGCTTAGGGTTAGGCGTTTTGCGCTGCTTCGCGATGTACGGGCCAGATATACGCGTT
